>Addgene plasmid #241722 | pBHM2675 | addgene full sequence | sequence record 480873 | Addgene NGS Result
AGATCTGCCCATAGACTTCAAATCATGGAATTGGACGTTTATCTTCTTGCTTTGGATATCCACCCTATCG
TACAATCTTGGCACTTTGGATCATACGAGGCACTTTGCGGACTAGGGAATGGTTATCATCAATTTCTTGG
ACCTCTCCATGACACCTGGCATCGTCGAGCTACCACAGCCCCCTGAATTCTTAAAGGCGAACCCCCCTTC
CTAGGAACCTTGAGCGCTGGACTGGATGGCACTCTGAGACCGCCTATGCTTAAGGACGCGAGCTTACCCT
TCCATTGATGGAAGTCGATCATTTATGATAATAGAACACGGCGGAACTTGACTTTACAGGCCAAGGGAAG
CAACAGGAGAAGAAGCTAAGGTTATAACAGGCTCAGCATATTTGTATATACGGTGCCATTCAACGCTGAA
CACTTTGTACTCACGGTCTGCCCGTTGAATAACACCATCTGCTGATGATCATCCCAATTTGTGAGTCTTA
TTTGCCATTGATCCTGGTGTATAACCGATACTGAAGCCCTTTAGGTCTGATCAGTTATAGACGTGGTATA
TTCATTCTTCCTAGATTAGCTATGCCGAAAGAGATGGATACCTTGATGTGACTGGAATGCCATGAAGCAG
GAGATTGTAGCAGCTCAAATTGGAGAAGGATGTTGCAACCGTCGGCCGTGAAGGTCTTGTCATATCTTTG
TCTGCCTGGGAGAATATGTACAAGTGCCCCGATGTTACTGATGGAAAACATCGTGTGGCGCGCCACGATA
CTTGTGTTAATTAAACCAAACCAGTCTGTGCCAAGTGGATTGCTTATGCATCGAGTGGCGAGCCCACTGA
CCTCTGGGCCCCTTTTTTGAACTATAAAAAGCGGCCAAGTCTGATTTCGGTCTCACAATCATCAACATCG
ACTTCTCTTTTCGCCTCGATCAACCTAAACAACGGTCACTCAGCCATGAACTGGACAATGGAATATTTCG
CCTTGCCTTGGATCTTTGGCCTCTAGACTCAATCAACGTCAGGATAAAGGTGAGCATAGGTTGCTCACTC
ACTGTAGCCTTTTTTTCCCTTCTTCTTGGTCCAGATGGTTCCCAAGGCTCTATAAAGTGTATCTGTCAGT
TCCACTTCCTTACTCCGAAGCGATTCAGAGTTGTAAAGTGCGTCTGACCCCCTGATTATATCTCAAAGTC
CCTTCACAAATTCAGACATGATGCGATAAAGTGCCGGATTGTCATTCGCGTCTTGTGACTGTATAGAAAG
TGCCGGCATCCTCTTTTCTTTTCCTCTTTGGCCGAGCGACTCAGAGTTGTGAAGCCTGCTGGTATCTGTC
TGTTCCCTTGCCCTGATAAAGAATATCGAAGAGCATTTCTTTGATTCACAATACGTTGACGAATGGTGTG
ATGGATCCTAAGCAGCGCCAGCCCTTTGAACTTGTGTCGAAAAAAAAAAAAAAACAGCATATGATACGTA
AAGGGAAGAAAAGGATGGAGCTGACTGTTTTGACAGGCATAATTTTGAGCGTGCTTCATTGGCCGGTTTA
TCTGTATTAACACGGAAGAGATGTAGAAACTAGCTTCCTGGTTTCAGAGACAAGGAGCCATGAAGATCCT
GAGGATTCAACGGCGTTGCTGAGGGTGGGAAGGATGGTATTGTTGTCTGTAGATAGATTAATGGGCATAT
AATGTCAAAAAAGATGATTGACACGATGTCTGTCTCGAATTCGCAGTGTGCTAAAATTGTATCACTTCTC
TAATATGTATATATACACCCTCTAAGGAAAATTAACCCCTTACCGCCTTCACGAATTCTTAACAGGCGGC
GGGCTCGGCCTTGGGGAGTCGGTTGGCGGCGTTGATGGGTCGGGCACCGGCGAGGACCTGGATGATGTTC
TGGGCGGCACATCGCTCGATCTCGAGTCGGACGGCTCGGACGGCGGAACCGATGTGGGGGGTGAAGAGGG
TGTTGGGGTGGGCGAGGAGGGCGGGGTCGATGAGTCGGGGTCGGTCGGCTCGGGCCCAGTCCTCCATCTC
GAAGACGTCGGCGGCGTAACCACCGAGCTGACCTCGCTCGAGGGCGGCGAGGACGGCGGCCTCGTCGACG
ACGGAACCTCGACAGGGGTTGACGAGGAGGGCACCGGGTCGGACGAGGGCGAGGAGCTCGGCGTTGACGA
GGTGCTGGGTGTCGGCGTTGAGGGGGAGGGCGAGGAGGATGAAGTCGGAGGAGGCGAAGAGCTCGGAACA
GGCGACCTGTCGGAGACCGAGTCGCTGCTCGGTCTGGGTGTCGAGGGCCTTGGCCTCGTGGTACTGGAGG
GTGGCACCCCAACCCTGGAGTCGGTCGGCCATGGCAAGACCTATGGCACCCATACCGAGGATACCGACGG
TGGCGTTGTCGAGACCGGTACCGTAGAACTGGGGCTGCCAACCCTGGAACTCACCGGATCGGACGAAGGC
GTCGGCGGCTCGGAGGTGTCGACCGAGACCCTGTCGGGAGATGTTAGTGGAGTAACATGTTGCGGGAAAC
GGGGTTACATACGACGGCGAGCCCGATAGCGAGCTCGGCGGTGGGGACGGTGAGGAGGTCGGGGACGAAG
GTGAGCCAGACACCTCGGGCGGTGCAGGCATCGACGTCGAAGTTGTCGAAACCCTTGAGGGCACAACCGA
CGACTCGGAGCTCGGGACAGGCCTGGAGGAAGTCGGCGTCGACTCGGTCGGGCATGAAGGCCATCATGGC
CTGGGCGTCTCGACATCGTCGGAGGATCTCCTCTCGGGTGAGGGTGGAGTCGGTCTGGTTGGTCATGAGC
TCACAGTGGGGGGCGAGGAGCTGGAGGATCTCGTCGTGGACTCGGTGGGTGATGACGAGCTTGGGGAGCA
TGGCGGCCGCCATAGACATGTTGGGCGAGTTTACTAATGGAAAAAGACAATTAGCAAAGAGGCTGCATAT
TAGGAGACGCGGTGAAGATTGGGGAGGACAATAGGGTCCGTGCACCAAAAAGTCCTGACGGCAGCTCTGT
TCAACGCACATCCATCTCTTCCAGCTATGCGTGTGGCACCAGCACGGATGGATTGTTGCACCAAAAGGAC
AAGGCGAGATGGATGCAGGTCGAGGCGATGCGGTGCTATCGGCCCTCGTTGTCGAACGCCACGTCGTCCT
CTCGGCGACCGTCAATCCTGGAAGGAAATGACCAAGCGTGCACCCAGCATCCAGCATCCAACATCCAGCA
CCCAGCACCTAGCACCCATGATCCAATGGCCGGCATGCAGATCAGCGTGGGGAGAGCACCATCTAGCAGC
CCCTGGCAGGCCCAGCATTGTGCTCGGATGTGCGATAGGCGGTGGGTGCGATAAGGTGGATTAGTGGAGG
ATGGAGGACTGAGTGGCGGGCAAGGGAAGGGGGCGGGAAGATGACTCACCTTGGGCAGTGGGTGGGGGAT
GCGGTATAGGGGATGTATGTGGATGCTGGCGGAGGATAGAAGCTGTAAGCTGAGCTGGTGCCAACGGTGA
CGCTGTGAGAGTGGTCTCGGCGACCCTGACGGCGACTCGGCGTTACCCCGTGTGGCACACCGGACGCGCG
TCGAGTGACGTTGCTGCTATTGTTGTTACCATCATCCTCTCCTCCGACAACCATACACTCAGTGCACACC
ATGCCACTCGAATCCTGCATGCTTATGTGAGTCCTCCCCTTCCCGTGCGCCGCTCTCCAGCTCACATCCT
CGCAGCCATGGACTCAACCCTATCTCGGTCTATTCTTTTGATTTATAAGGGATTTTGCCGATTTCGGCCT
ATTGGTTAAAAAAATGAGCTGATTTAACAAAAATTTAACGCGAATTTTAACAAAATATTAACGCTTACAA
TTTCCATTCGCCATTCAGGCTGCGCAACTGTTGGGAAGGGCGATCGGTGCGGGCCTCTTCGCTATTACGC
CAGCTGGCGAAAGGGGGATGTGCTGCAAGGCGATTAAGTTGGGTAACGCCAGGGTTTTCCCAGTCACGAC
GTTGTAAAACGACGGCCAGTGAGCGCGCGTAATACGACTCACTATAGGGCGAATTGGGTACCGGGCCCCC
CCTCGAGGTCGACGGTATCGATAAGCTTGATATCGAATTCCTGCAGCCCGGGGGATCCACTAGTTCTAGA
GCGGCCGCCACCGCGGTGGAGCTCCAGCTTTTGTTCCCTTTAGTGAGGGTTAATTGCGCGCTTGGCGTAA
TCATGGTCATAGCTGTTTCCTGTGTGAAATTGTTATCCGCTCACAATTCCACACAACATACGAGCCGGAA
GCATAAAGTGTAAAGCCTGGGGTGCCTAATGAGTGAGCTAACTCACATTAATTGCGTTGCGCTCACTGCC
CGCTTTCCAGTCGGGAAACCTGTCGTGCCAGCTGCATTAATGAATCGGCCAACGCGCGGGGAGAGGCGGT
TTGCGTATTGGGCGCTCTTCCGCTTCCTCGCTCACTGACTCGCTGCGCTCGGTCGTTCGGCTGCGGCGAG
CGGTATCAGCTCACTCAAAGGCGGTAATACGGTTATCCACAGAATCAGGGGATAACGCAGGAAAGAACAT
GTGAGCAAAAGGCCAGCAAAAGGCCAGGAACCGTAAAAAGGCCGCGTTGCTGGCGTTTTTCCATAGGCTC
CGCCCCCCTGACGAGCATCACAAAAATCGACGCTCAAGTCAGAGGTGGCGAAACCCGACAGGACTATAAA
GATACCAGGCGTTTCCCCCTGGAAGCTCCCTCGTGCGCTCTCCTGTTCCGACCCTGCCGCTTACCGGATA
CCTGTCCGCCTTTCTCCCTTCGGGAAGCGTGGCGCTTTCTCATAGCTCACGCTGTAGGTATCTCAGTTCG
GTGTAGGTCGTTCGCTCCAAGCTGGGCTGTGTGCACGAACCCCCCGTTCAGCCCGACCGCTGCGCCTTAT
CCGGTAACTATCGTCTTGAGTCCAACCCGGTAAGACACGACTTATCGCCACTGGCAGCAGCCACTGGTAA
CAGGATTAGCAGAGCGAGGTATGTAGGCGGTGCTACAGAGTTCTTGAAGTGGTGGCCTAACTACGGCTAC
ACTAGAAGAACAGTATTTGGTATCTGCGCTCTGCTGAAGCCAGTTACCTTCGGAAAAAGAGTTGGTAGCT
CTTGATCCGGCAAACAAACCACCGCTGGTAGCGGTGGTTTTTTTGTTTGCAAGCAGCAGATTACGCGCAG
AAAAAAAGGATCTCAAGAAGATCCTTTGATCTTTTCTACGGGGTCTGACGCTCAGTGGAACGAAAACTCA
CGTTAAGGGATTTTGGTCATGAGATTATCAAAAAGGATCTTCACCTAGATCCTTTTAAATTAAAAATGAA
GTTTTAAATCAATCTAAAGTATATATGAGTAAACTTGGTCTGACAGTTACCAATGCTTAATCAGTGAGGC
ACCTATCTCAGCGATCTGTCTATTTCGTTCATCCATAGTTGCCTGACTCCCCGTCGTGTAGATAACTACG
ATACGGGAGGGCTTACCATCTGGCCCCAGTGCTGCAATGATACCGCGAGACCCACGCTCACCGGCTCCAG
ATTTATCAGCAATAAACCAGCCAGCCGGAAGGGCCGAGCGCAGAAGTGGTCCTGCAACTTTATCCGCCTC
CATCCAGTCTATTAATTGTTGCCGGGAAGCTAGAGTAAGTAGTTCGCCAGTTAATAGTTTGCGCAACGTT
GTTGCCATTGCTACAGGCATCGTGGTGTCACGCTCGTCGTTTGGTATGGCTTCATTCAGCTCCGGTTCCC
AACGATCAAGGCGAGTTACATGATCCCCCATGTTGTGCAAAAAAGCGGTTAGCTCCTTCGGTCCTCCGAT
CGTTGTCAGAAGTAAGTTGGCCGCAGTGTTATCACTCATGGTTATGGCAGCACTGCATAATTCTCTTACT
GTCATGCCATCCGTAAGATGCTTTTCTGTGACTGGTGAGTACTCAACCAAGTCATTCTGAGAATAGTGTA
TGCGGCGACCGAGTTGCTCTTGCCCGGCGTCAATACGGGATAATACCGCGCCACATAGCAGAACTTTAAA
AGTGCTCATCATTGGAAAACGTTCTTCGGGGCGAAAACTCTCAAGGATCTTACCGCTGTTGAGATCCAGT
TCGATGTAACCCACTCGTGCACCCAACTGATCTTCAGCATCTTTTACTTTCACCAGCGTTTCTGGGTGAG
CAAAAACAGGAAGGCAAAATGCCGCAAAAAAGGGAATAAGGGCGACACGGAAATGTTGAATACTCATACT
CTTCCTTTTTCAATATTATTGAAGCATTTATCAGGGTTATTGTCTCATGAGCGGATACATATTTGAATGT
ATTTAGAAAAATAAACAAATAGGGGTTCCGCGCACATTTCCCCGAAAAGTGCCACCTGACGCGCCCTGTA
GCGGCA
Features (pLannotate 1.2.2; 15 found; start..end, strand, type, name):
   1812..2480    -  CDS            ptxD (fragment): PTXD_PSEST - Experimental evidence at protein level: Swiss-Prot protein existence level 1. Catalyzes phosphite (phosphonate) oxidation. From Pseudomonas stutzeri (Pseudomonas perfectomarina).
   2533..2871    -  CDS            ptxD (fragment): PTXD_PSEST - Experimental evidence at protein level: Swiss-Prot protein existence level 1. Catalyzes phosphite (phosphonate) oxidation. From Pseudomonas stutzeri (Pseudomonas perfectomarina).
   3722..3853    +  rep_origin     M13 ori (fragment): M13 bacteriophage origin of replication; arrow indicates direction of (+) strand synthesis
   3857..4012    -  CDS            lacZα (fragment): LacZα fragment of β-galactosidase; lacZ fragment
   4020..4038    +  promoter       T7 promoter: promoter for bacteriophage T7 RNA polymerase
   4047..4154    -  misc_feature   MCS: pBluescript multiple cloning site
   4167..4185    -  promoter       T3 promoter: promoter for bacteriophage T3 RNA polymerase
   4230..4246    -  protein_bind   lac operator: The lac repressor binds to the lac operator to inhibit transcription in E. coli. This inhibition can be relieved by adding lactose or isopropyl-β-D-thiogalactopyranoside (IPTG). lac repressor encoded by lacI
   4254..4284    -  promoter       lac promoter: promoter for the E. coli lac operon
   4299..4320    -  protein_bind   CAP binding site: CAP binding activates transcription in the presence of cAMP. E. coli catabolite activator protein
   4333..4425    -  CDS            lacI (fragment): lac repressor; lacI; The lac repressor binds to the lac operator to inhibit transcription in E. coli. This inhibition can be relieved by adding lactose or isopropyl-β-D-thiogalactopyranoside (IPTG).
   4608..5196    -  rep_origin     ori: high-copy-number ColE1/pMB1/pBR322/pUC origin of replication
   5367..6227    -  CDS            AmpR: β-lactamase; bla; confers resistance to ampicillin, carbenicillin, and related antibiotics
   6228..6332    -  promoter       AmpR promoter: bla
   6359..6375    +  rep_origin     f1 ori (fragment): f1 bacteriophage origin of replication; arrow indicates direction of (+) strand synthesis
