[The description below was written by a language model from this plasmid's Addgene catalogue record and pLannotate feature annotations shown in this document.]
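Description:
pBHM2675 is an empty-backbone integration vector for the human fungal pathogen Cryptococcus neoformans, built on pSDMA25, a plasmid designed to target DNA to the Safe Haven 1 genomic locus. In this derivative the nourseothricin (NAT) resistance marker of pSDMA25 was removed and replaced, by Gibson assembly, with a synthesized ptxD marker. ptxD encodes the phosphite dehydrogenase of Pseudomonas stutzeri, which oxidizes phosphite to phosphate. Cells expressing it can therefore grow on media in which phosphite is the only phosphorus source, giving a dominant, non-antibiotic selection. The coding sequence was codon-optimized for C. neoformans and contains an intron, which explains why the annotation detects ptxD as two adjacent fragments on the reverse strand separated by a short gap. The promoter and terminator driving ptxD and the Safe Haven 1 homology regions are not annotated in the feature table. They presumably lie in the large unannotated stretches of the 6,376 nt sequence, but the record does not identify them.

The bacterial portion is pBluescript-like. It has a high-copy ColE1/pUC origin and an ampicillin resistance gene with its own promoter for propagation in E. coli, along with remnants of the f1/M13 phage origin. A multiple cloning site flanked by T7 and T3 promoters sits within a lacZα fragment downstream of the lac promoter and operator. This cloning site is where a gene of interest would be inserted for delivery to the safe haven site. The plasmid belongs to a set of CRISPR/Cas9-compatible vectors offering several dominant selection methods for C. neoformans. It is suited to complementation or transgene expression from a neutral genomic location, particularly in strains where drug markers are already in use.
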