Addgene plasmid #241722: pBHM2675
Purpose: (Empty Backbone) Integration of DNA into Cryptococcus neoformans Safe Haven 1 locus, contains ptxD marker for selection on media containing phosphite as a sole phosphorus source
Depositing lab: Hiten Madhani. Depositing organization: University of California, San Francisco (UCSF). Publication: CRISPR/Cas9-compatible plasmids enabling seven dominant genetic selection methods for the human fungal pathogen Cryptococcus neoformans. Boucher MJ, Madhani HD. Microbiol Spectr. 2025 Sep 25:e0193525. doi: 10.1128/spectrum.01935-25. PubMed 40996288.
Backbone
  Vector backbone: pSDMA25
  Backbone manufacturer: James Fraser (Addgene Plasmid #67940)
  Modifications to backbone: Removed NAT resistance marker from pSDMA25 and replaced with synthesized ptxD marker. The ptxD coding sequence was codon-optimized for Cryptococcus neoformans and contains an intron.
  Vector type: Yeast Expression
  Selectable markers: Phosphite
Growth in bacteria
  Bacterial resistance: Ampicillin, 100 μg/mL
  Growth temperature: 37°C
  Growth strain: DH5alpha
  Copy number: High Copy
Gene/Insert
  Cloning method: Gibson Cloning
Terms and licenses: Academic/Nonprofit Terms; Industry Terms: Not Available to Industry
How to cite: pBHM2675 was a gift from Hiten Madhani (Addgene plasmid # 241722 ; http://n2t.net/addgene:241722 ; RRID:Addgene_241722)
